>Addgene plasmid #71389 | pCoHygro L16_shRNA of spliced Copia | addgene full sequence | sequence record 129772 | Addgene assembled full plasmid sequence
TCGCGCGTTTCGGTGATGACGGTGAAAACCTCTGACACATGCAGCTCCCGGAGACGGTCACAGCTTGTCT
GTAAGCGGATGCCGGGAGCAGACAAGCCCGTCAGGGCGCGTCAGCGGGTGTTGGCGGGTGTCGGGGCTGG
CTTAACTATGCGGCATCAGAGCAGATTGTACTGAGAGTGCACCATATGCGGTGTGAAATACCGCACAGAT
GCGTAAGGAGAAAATACCGCATCAGGCGCCATTCGCCATTCAGGCTGCGCAACTGTTGGGAAGGGCGATC
GGTGCGGGCCTCTTCGCTATTACGCCAGCTGGCGAAAGGGGGATGTGCTGCAAGGCGATTAAGTTGGGTA
ACGCCAGGGTTTTCCCAGTCACGACGTTGTAAAACGACGGCCAGTGCCAAGCTTAAAAAGAAATTCAGAG
AATCAACTGGTATTTATCCCAATTAATTCTCTAAATTTCGAAGTATTGAGGAAAACATACCTATATAAAT
GATCAACATCAGGAAAGAGCAGTTGAGAATTATAAGAATTGGCAAATGGTCTTAAGAACCCTCTGCTTAA
GATTTTCAAAATTTCCTTTAGAATCAAAGTGTCCTATTGTTCGTTTGTTGAAAACACAGTTCGATTTATT
GACTATAATAAATTGATAGTTTTAAATATAGAGGCACGACTAAGAGAGTTTGGTTTTGTTTTGGTTAGGG
ACCAAAAAAAGTATACATAACGAATAAAAAAGGATTTAAGTGCAAATGGTAAAAAAGTGTCGAGTTTTTC
TTGAGTTGATTGTGCTGTAATGAGACTCTGCATTCGGCATTTGACTCGGCTTTTCCTACTCGTGCCGTAT
TTCAGGCTGCAAAGTCGAACTCTAGAGGATCCGGTGCGTGGTGGTTTCATGCTTCTGGGAACGGCAAATG
GGTTTAGGATTGGGAACCCCTCATCATCTGTTGGAATATACTATTCAACCTACAAAAGTAACGTTAAACA
ACACTACTTTATATTTGATATGAATGGCCACACCTTTTATGCCATAAAACATATTGTAAGAGAATACCAC
TCTTTTTATTCCTTCTTTCCTTCTTGTACGTTTTTTGCTGTAAGTAGGTCGTGGTGCTGGTGTTGCAGTT
GAAATAACTTAAAATATAAATCATAAAACTCAAACATAAACTTGACTATTTATTTATTTATTAAGAAAGG
AAATATAAATTATAAATTACAACAGGTTATGGGGATCCCCAGCTTGGCCACCATGGGAAAGCCTGAGCTG
ACCGCGACGTCTGTCGAGAAGTTTCTGATCGAAAAGTTCGACAGCGTCTCCGACCTGATGCAGCTCTCGG
AGGGCGAAGAATCTCGTGCTTTCAGCTTCGATGTAGGAGGGCGTGGATATGTCCTGCGGGTAAATAGCTG
CGGCGATGGTTTCTACAAAGATCGTTATGTTTATCGGCACTTTGCATCGGCCGCGCTCCCGATTCCGGAA
GTGCTTGACATTGGGGAATTCAGCGAGAGCCTGACCTATTGCATCTCCCGCCGTGCACAGGGTGTCACGT
TGCAAGACCTGCCTGAAACCGAACTGCCCGCTGTTCTGCAGCCGGTCGCGGAGGCCATGGATGCGATCGC
TGCGGCCGATCTTAGCCAGACGAGCGGGTTCGGCCCATTCGGACCGCAAGGAATCGGTCAATACACTACA
TGGCGTGATTTCATATGCGCGATTGCTGATCCCCATGTGTATCACTGGCAAACTGTGATGGACGACACCG
TCAGTGCGTCCGTCGCGCAGGCTCTCGATGAGCTGATGCTTTGGGCCGAGGACTGCCCCGAAGTCCGGCA
CCTCGTGCACGCGGATTTCGGCTCCAACAATGTCCTGACGGACAATGGCCGCATAACAGCGGTCATTGAC
TGGAGCGAGGCGATGTTCGGGGATTCCCAATACGAGGTCGCCAACATCTTCTTCTGGAGGCCGTGGTTGG
CTTGTATGGAGCAGCAGACGCGCTACTTCGAGCGGAGGCATCCGGAGCTTGCAGGATCGCCGCGGCTCCG
GGCGTATATGCTCCGCATTGGTCTTGACCAACTCTATCAGAGCTTGGTTGACGGCAATTTCGATGATGCA
GCTTGGGCGCAGGGTCGATGCGACGCAATCGTCCGATCCGGAGCCGGGACTGTCGGGCGTACACAAATCG
CCCGCAGAAGCGCGGCCGTCTGGACCGATGGCTGTGTAGAAGTACTCGCCGATAGTGGAAACCGACGCCC
CAGCACTCGTCCGAGGGCAAAGGAATAGAGTAGATGCCGACCGAACAAGAGCTGATTTCGAGAACGCCTC
AGCCAGCAACTCGCGCGAGCCTAGCAAGGCAAATGCGAGAGAACGGCCTTACGCTTGGTGGCACAGTTCT
CGTCCACAGTTCGCTAAGCTCGCTCGGCTGGGTCGCGGGAGGGCCGGTCGCAGTGATTCAGGCCCTTCTG
GATTGTGTTGGTCCCCAGGGCACGATTGTCATGCCCACGCACTCGGGTGATCTGACTGATCCCGCAGATT
GGAGATCGCCGCCCGTGCCTGCCGATTGGGTGCAGATCAGCCTCGAGGCCAGCTAGCTTGAACTTGTTTA
TTGCAGCTTATAATGGTTACAAATAAAGCAATAGCATCACAAATTTCACAAATAAAGCATTTTTTTCACT
GCATTCTAGTTGTGGTTTGTCCAAACTCATCAATGTATCTTATCATGTCTGGATCGGGTACCGAGCTCGA
ATTCGTAATCATGTCATAGCTGTTTCCTGTGTGAAATTGTTATCCGCTCACAATTCCACACAACATACGA
GCCGGAAGCATAAAGTGTAAAGCCTGGGGTGCCTAATGAGTGAGCTAACTCACATTAATTGCGTTGCGCT
CACTGCCCGCTTTCCAGTCGGGAAACCTGTCGTGCCAGCTGCATTAATGAATCGGCCAACGCGCGGGGAG
AGGCGGTTTGCGTATTGGGCGCTCTTCCGCTTCCTCGCTCACTGACTCGCTGCGCTCGGTCGTTCGGCTG
CGGCGAGCGGTATCAGCTCACTCAAAGGCGGTAATACGGTTATCCACAGAATCAGGGGATAACGCAGGAA
AGAACATGTGAGCAAAAGGCCAGCAAAAGGCCAGGAACCGTAAAAAGGCCGCGTTGCTGGCGTTTTTCCA
TAGGCTCCGCCCCCCTGACGAGCATCACAAAAATCGACGCTCAAGTCAGAGGTGGCGAAACCCGACAGGA
CTATAAAGATACCAGGCGTTTCCCCCTGGAAGCTCCCTCGTGCGCTCTCCTGTTCCGACCCTGCCGCTTA
CCGGATACCTGTCCGCCTTTCTCCCTTCGGGAAGCGTGGCGCTTTCTCAATGCTCACGCTGTAGGTATCT
CAGTTCGGTGTAGGTCGTTCGCTCCAAGCTGGGCTGTGTGCACGAACCCCCCGTTCAGCCCGACCGCTGC
GCCTTATCCGGTAACTATCGTCTTGAGTCCAACCCGGTAAGACACGACTTATCGCCACTGGCAGCAGCCA
CTGGTAACAGGATTAGCAGAGCGAGGTATGTAGGCGGTGCTACAGAGTTCTTGAAGTGGTGGCCTAACTA
CGGCTACACTAGAAGGACAGTATTTGGTATCTGCGCTCTGCTGAAGCCAGTTACCTTCGGAAAAAGAGTT
GGTAGCTCTTGATCCGGCAAACAAACCACCGCTGGTAGCGGTGGTTTTTTTGTTTGCAAGCAGCAGATTA
CGCGCAGAAAAAAAGGATCTCAAGAAGATCCTTTGATCTTTTCTACGGGGTCTGACGCTCAGTGGAACGA
AAACTCACGTTAAGGGATTTTGGTCATGAGATTATCAAAAAGGATCTTCACCTAGATCCTTTTAAATTAA
AAATGAAGTTTTAAATCAATCTAAAGTATATATGAGTAAACTTGGTCTGACAGTTACCAATGCTTAATCA
GTGAGGCACCTATCTCAGCGATCTGTCTATTTCGTTCATCCATAGTTGCCTGACTCCCCGTCGTGTAGAT
AACTACGATACGGGAGGGCTTACCATCTGGCCCCAGTGCTGCAATGATACCGCGAGACCCACGCTCACCG
GCTCCAGATTTATCAGCAATAAACCAGCCAGCCGGAAGGGCCGAGCGCAGAAGTGGTCCTGCAACTTTAT
CCGCCTCCATCCAGTCTATTAATTGTTGCCGGGAAGCTAGAGTAAGTAGTTCGCCAGTTAATAGTTTGCG
CAACGTTGTTGCCATTGCTACAGGCATCGTGGTGTCACGCTCGTCGTTTGGTATGGCTTCATTCAGCTCC
GGTTCCCAACGATCAAGGCGAGTTACATGATCCCCCATGTTGTGCAAAAAAGCGGTTAGCTCCTTCGGTC
CTCCGATCGTTGTCAGAAGTAAGTTGGCCGCAGTGTTATCACTCATGGTTATGGCAGCACTGCATAATTC
TCTTACTGTCATGCCATCCGTAAGATGCTTTTCTGTGACTGGTGAGTACTCAACCAAGTCATTCTGAGAA
TAGTGTATGCGGCGACCGAGTTGCTCTTGCCCGGCGTCAATACGGGATAATACCGCGCCACATAGCAGAA
CTTTAAAAGTGCTCATCATTGGAAAACGTTCTTCGGGGCGAAAACTCTCAAGGATCTTACCGCTGTTGAG
ATCCAGTTCGATGTAACCCACTCGTGCACCCAACTGATCTTCAGCATCTTTTACTTTCACCAGCGTTTCT
GGGTGAGCAAAAACAGGAAGGCAAAATGCCGCAAAAAAGGGAATAAGGGCGACACGGAAATGTTGAATAC
TCATACTCTTCCTTTTTCAATATTATTGAAGCATTTATCAGGGTTATTGTCTCATGAGCGGATACATATT
TGAATGTATTTAGAAAAATAAACAAATAGGGGTTCCGCGCACATTTCCCCGAAAAGTGCCACCTGACGTC
TAAGAAACCATTATTATCATGACATTAACCTATAAAAATAGGCGTATCACGAGGCCCTTTCGTC
Features (pLannotate 1.2.2; 16 found; start..end, strand, type, name):
    137..236     +  misc_feature   bom (fragment): basis of mobility region from pBR322
    242..396     -  CDS            lacZα (fragment): LacZα fragment of β-galactosidase; lacZ fragment
    460..852     -  promoter       dU6-2 promoter: RNA polymerase III promoter for Drosophila U6-2 snRNA (Das et al., 1987)
    939..1218    +  promoter       copia promoter: strong promoter from the Drosophila transposable element copia (Sinclair et al., 1986)
   1248..2268    +  CDS            HygR (fragment): aminoglycoside phosphotransferase from E. coli; aph(4)-Ia; confers resistance to hygromycin
   2286..2570    +  CDS            yokD (fragment): YOKD_BACSU - Experimental evidence at protein level: Swiss-Prot protein existence level 1. May contribute to antibiotic resistance. From Bacillus subtilis (strain 168).
   2581..2715    +  polyA_signal   SV40 poly(A) signal: SV40 polyadenylation signal
   2715..2734    -  misc_feature   MCS (fragment): pUC18/19 multiple cloning site
   2767..2783    -  protein_bind   lac operator: The lac repressor binds to the lac operator to inhibit transcription in E. coli. This inhibition can be relieved by adding lactose or isopropyl-β-D-thiogalactopyranoside (IPTG). lac repressor encoded by lacI
   2791..2821    -  promoter       lac promoter: promoter for the E. coli lac operon
   2836..2857    -  protein_bind   CAP binding site: CAP binding activates transcription in the presence of cAMP. E. coli catabolite activator protein
   2870..2962    -  CDS            lacI (fragment): lac repressor; lacI; The lac repressor binds to the lac operator to inhibit transcription in E. coli. This inhibition can be relieved by adding lactose or isopropyl-β-D-thiogalactopyranoside (IPTG).
   3145..3733    -  rep_origin     ori: high-copy-number ColE1/pMB1/pBR322/pUC origin of replication
   3904..4764    -  CDS            AmpR: β-lactamase; bla; confers resistance to ampicillin, carbenicillin, and related antibiotics
   4765..4869    -  promoter       AmpR promoter: bla
   4964..35      +  CDS            rop (fragment) (across the origin): Rop protein, which maintains plasmids at low copy number; rop
