[The description below was written by a language model from this plasmid's Addgene catalogue record and pLannotate feature annotations shown in this document.]
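Description:
pCoHygro L16_shRNA of spliced Copia is an insect expression plasmid built on the Invitrogen pCoHygro hygromycin-selection backbone and designed to knock down the spliced form of the Copia retrotransposon transcript in Drosophila melanogaster. In bacteria it is maintained as a high-copy plasmid through a ColE1/pUC-type origin, with ampicillin selection provided by β-lactamase under its own promoter. Residual pUC-derived elements are also annotated (lacZα and lacI fragments, lac promoter and operator, CAP site, a partial polylinker, and short bom and rop fragments), and these appear to be backbone remnants with no role in the design.

The functional payload is an RNA polymerase III cassette. The catalogue lists a U6 promoter, and the feature table identifies it as the Drosophila U6-2 snRNA promoter, lying on the reverse strand. The insert was cloned between XbaI and HindIII sites, both of which were retained. The hairpin itself is not annotated as a separate feature, and much of the sequence recorded in the shRNA field appears to correspond to the promoter region, so the exact boundaries of the targeting element cannot be read from the record. The meaning of "L16" in the name is also not explained.

On the opposite strand, the backbone's selection cassette uses the strong copia promoter to drive the hygromycin phosphotransferase gene, followed by an SV40 polyadenylation signal. A short adjacent match to a Bacillus yokD fragment is probably an annotation artefact. This cassette allows hygromycin selection of transfected Drosophila cells, so that lines stably expressing the shRNA can be established. The plasmid therefore combines knockdown and selection in one vector, for studying the function of spliced Copia RNA in fly cells.
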