Addgene plasmid #71389: pCoHygro L16_shRNA of spliced Copia
Purpose: knock down expression of spliced Copia in Drosophila melanogaster
Depositing lab: Timothy Nilsen. Depositing organization: Case Western Reserve University.
Backbone
  Vector backbone: pCoHygro
  Backbone manufacturer: Invitrogen
  Backbone size w/o insert (bp): 4526
  Vector type: Insect Expression
  Selectable markers: Hygromycin
Growth in bacteria
  Bacterial resistance: Ampicillin, 100 μg/mL
  Growth temperature: 37°C
  Growth strain: DH5alpha
  Copy number: High Copy
Gene/Insert
  Gene/Insert name: Copia
  gRNA/shRNA sequence: GTTCGACTTTGCAGCCTGAAATACGGCACGAGTAGGAAAAGCCGAGTCAAATGCCGAATGCAGAGTCTCATTACAGCACAATCAACTCAAGAAAAACTCGACACTTTTTTACCATTTGCACTTAAATCCTTTTTTATTCGTTATGTATACTTTTTTTGGTCCCTAACCAAAACAAAACCAAACTCTCTTAGTCGTGCCTCTATATTTAAAACTATCAATTTATTATAGTCAATAAATCGAACTGTGTTTTCAACAAACGAACAATAGGACACTTTGATTCTAAAGGAAATTTTGAAAATCTTAAGCAGAGGGTTCTTAAGACCATTTGCCAATTCTTATAATTCTCAACTGCTCTTTCCTGATGTTGATCATTTATATAGGTATGTTTTCCTCAATACTTCG
  Species: D. melanogaster (fly)
  Promoter: U6
  Cloning method: Restriction Enzyme; 5′ cloning site XbaI (not destroyed); 3′ cloning site HindIII (not destroyed)
  Sequencing primers: 5′ pCo-Hygro-F324 (tgtgctgcaaggcgattaag); 3′ pCo-Hygro-R512 (tatattccaacagatgatgagg)
Terms and licenses: Academic/Nonprofit Terms; Industry Terms: Not Available to Industry
How to cite: pCoHygro L16_shRNA of spliced Copia was a gift from Timothy Nilsen (Addgene plasmid # 71389 ; http://n2t.net/addgene:71389 ; RRID:Addgene_71389)
