>Addgene plasmid #71389 | pCoHygro L16_shRNA of spliced Copia | addgene partial sequence | sequence record 129770 | Hygro-R 5'-tatccacgccctcctacatc-3'
GAGATTCTTCGCCCTCCGAGAGCTGCATCAGGTCGGAGACGCTGTCGAACTTTTCGATCAGAAACTTCTC
GACAGACGTCGCGGTCAGCTCAGGCTTTCCCATGGTGGCCAAGCTGGGGATCCCCATAACCTGTTGTAAT
TTATAATTTATATTTCCTTTCTTAATAAATAAATAAATAGTCAAGTTTATGTTTGAGTTTTATGATTTAT
ATTTTAAGTTATTTCAACTGCAACACCAGCACCACGACCTACTTACAGCAAAAAACGTACAAGAAGGAAA
GAAGGAATAAAAAGAGTGGTATTCTCTTACAATATGTTTTATGGCATAAAAGGTGTGGCCATTCATATCA
AATATAAAGTAGTGTTGTTTAACGTTACTTTTGTAGGTTGAATAGTATATTCCAACAGATGATGAGGGGT
TCCCAATCCTAAACCCATTTGCCGTTCCCAGAAGCATGAAACCACCACGCACCGGATCCTCTAGAGTTCG
ACTTTGCAGCCTGAAATACGGCACGAGTAGGAAAAGCCGAGTCAAATGCCGAATGCAGAGTCTCATTACA
GCACAATCAACTCAAGAAAAACTCGACACTTTTTTACCATTTGCACTTAAATCCTTTTTTATTCGTTATG
TATACTTTTTTTGGTCCCTAACCAAAACAAAACCAAACTCTCTTAGTCGTGCCTCTATATTTAAAACTAT
CAATTTATTATAGTCAATAAATCGAACTGTGTTTTCAACAAACGAACAATAGGACACTTTGATTCTAAAG
GAAATTTTGAAAATCTTAAGCAGAGGGTTCTTAAGACCATTTGCCAATTCTTATAATTCTCAACTGCTCT
TTCCTGATGTTGATCATTTATATAGGTATGTTTTCCTCAATACTTCGAAATTTAGAGAATTAATTGGGAT
AAATACCAGTTGATTCTCTGAATTTCTTTTTAAGCTTGGCACTGGCCGTCGTTTTACAACGTCGTGACTG
GGAAAACCCTGGCGTTACCCAACTTAATCGCCTT
