>Addgene plasmid #71389 | pCoHygro L16_shRNA of spliced Copia | addgene partial sequence | sequence record 129771 | Amp-R 5'-ATAATACCGCGCCACATAGC-3'
ATCATTGGAAAACGTTCTTCGGGGCGAAAACTCTCAAGGATCTTACCGCTGTTGAGATCCAGTTCGATGT
AACCCACTCGTGCACCCAACTGATCTTCAGCATCTTTTACTTTCACCAGCGTTTCTGGGTGAGCAAAAAC
AGGAAGGCAAAATGCCGCAAAAAAGGGAATAAGGGCGACACGGAAATGTTGAATACTCATACTCTTCCTT
TTTCAATATTATTGAAGCATTTATCAGGGTTATTGTCTCATGAGCGGATACATATTTGAATGTATTTAGA
AAAATAAACAAATAGGGGTTCCGCGCACATTTCCCCGAAAAGTGCCACCTGACGTCTAAGAAACCATTAT
TATCATGACATTAACCTATAAAAATAGGCGTATCACGAGGCCCTTTCGTCTCGCGCGTTTCGGTGATGAC
GGTGAAAACCTCTGACACATGCAGCTCCCGGAGACGGTCACAGCTTGTCTGTAAGCGGATGCCGGGAGCA
GACAAGCCCGTCAGGGCGCGTCAGCGGGTGTTGGCGGGTGTCGGGGCTGGCTTAACTATGCGGCATCAGA
GCAGATTGTACTGAGAGTGCACCATATGCGGTGTGAAATACCGCACAGATGCGTAAGGAGAAAATACCGC
ATCAGGCGCCATTCGCCATTCAGGCTGCGCAACTGTTGGGAAGGGCGATCGGTGCGGGCCTCTTCGCTAT
TACGCCAGCTGGCGAAAGGGGGATGTGCTGCAAGGCGATTAAGTTGGGTAACGCCAGGGTTTTCCCAGTC
ACGACGTTGTAAAACGACGGCCAGTGCCAAGCTTAAAAAGAAATTCAGAGAATCAACTGGTATTTATCCC
AATTAATTCTCTAAATTTCGAAGTATTGAGGAAAACATACCTATATAAATGATCAACATCAGGAAAGAGC
AGTTGAGAATTATAAGAATTGGCAAATGGTCTTAAGAACCCTCTGCTTAAGATTTTCAAAATTTCCTTTA
GAATCAAAGTGTCCTATTGTTCGTTTGTTGAAA
